>Addgene plasmid #40037 | pEGFP-C1 hSlp4-a C2AB | addgene full sequence | sequence record 257509 | Addgene NGS Result
TCTTTCCTGCGTTATCCCCTGATTCTGTGGATAACCGTATTACCGCCATGCATTAGTTATTAATAGTAAT
CAATTACGGGGTCATTAGTTCATAGCCCATATATGGAGTTCCGCGTTACATAACTTACGGTAAATGGCCC
GCCTGGCTGACCGCCCAACGACCCCCGCCCATTGACGTCAATAATGACGTATGTTCCCATAGTAACGCCA
ATAGGGACTTTCCATTGACGTCAATGGGTGGAGTATTTACGGTAAACTGCCCACTTGGCAGTACATCAAG
TGTATCATATGCCAAGTACGCCCCCTATTGACGTCAATGACGGTAAATGGCCCGCCTGGCATTATGCCCA
GTACATGACCTTATGGGACTTTCCTACTTGGCAGTACATCTACGTATTAGTCATCGCTATTACCATGGTG
ATGCGGTTTTGGCAGTACATCAATGGGCGTGGATAGCGGTTTGACTCACGGGGATTTCCAAGTCTCCACC
CCATTGACGTCAATGGGAGTTTGTTTTGGCACCAAAATCAACGGGACTTTCCAAAATGTCGTAACAACTC
CGCCCCATTGACGCAAATGGGCGGTAGGCGTGTACGGTGGGAGGTCTATATAAGCAGAGCTGGTTTAGTG
AACCGTCAGATCCGCTAGCGCTACCGGTCGCCACCATGGTGAGCAAGGGCGAGGAGCTGTTCACCGGGGT
GGTGCCCATCCTGGTCGAGCTGGACGGCGACGTAAACGGCCACAAGTTCAGCGTGTCCGGCGAGGGCGAG
GGCGATGCCACCTACGGCAAGCTGACCCTGAAGTTCATCTGCACCACCGGCAAGCTGCCCGTGCCCTGGC
CCACCCTCGTGACCACCCTGACCTACGGCGTGCAGTGCTTCAGCCGCTACCCCGACCACATGAAGCAGCA
CGACTTCTTCAAGTCCGCCATGCCCGAAGGCTACGTCCAGGAGCGCACCATCTTCTTCAAGGACGACGGC
AACTACAAGACCCGCGCCGAGGTGAAGTTCGAGGGCGACACCCTGGTGAACCGCATCGAGCTGAAGGGCA
TCGACTTCAAGGAGGACGGCAACATCCTGGGGCACAAGCTGGAGTACAACTACAACAGCCACAACGTCTA
TATCATGGCCGACAAGCAGAAGAACGGCATCAAGGTGAACTTCAAGATCCGCCACAACATCGAGGACGGC
AGCGTGCAGCTCGCCGACCACTACCAGCAGAACACCCCCATCGGCGACGGCCCCGTGCTGCTGCCCGACA
ACCACTACCTGAGCACCCAGTCCGCCCTGAGCAAAGACCCCAACGAGAAGCGCGATCACATGGTCCTGCT
GGAGTTCGTGACCGCCGCCGGGATCACTCTCGGCATGGACGAGCTGTACAAGTCCGGACTCAGATCTCGA
GCTCAAGCTTCGAATTCTAAC
[390 nt withheld, positions 1422-1811]
ATCAGTGCTGAGTCCCCGACTGGCTTGCCATCACACAAAGGCGAGTTGGTGGTTTCATTGAAATACATCC
CAGCCTCCAAAACCCCTGTTGGAGGTGACCGGAAAAAGAGTAAAGGTGGGGAAGGGGGAGAGCTCCAGGT
GTGGATCAAAGAAGCCAAGAACTTGACGGCTGCCAAAGCAGGAGGGACTTCAGACAGCTTTGTCAAGGGA
TACCTCCTTCCCATGAGGAACAAGGCCAGTAAACGTAAAACTCCTGTGATGAAGAAGACCCTGAATCCTC
ACTACAACCATACATTTGTCTACAATGGTGTGAGGCTGGAAGATCTACAGCATATGTGCCTGGAACTGAC
TGTGTGGGACCGGGAGCCCCTGGCCAGCAATGACTTCCTGGGAGGGGTCAGGCTGGGTGTTGGCACTGGG
ATCAGTAATGGGGAAGTGGTGGACTGGATGGACTCGACTGGGGAAGAAGTGAGCCTGTGGCAGAAGATGC
GACAGTACCCAGGGTCTTGGGCAGAAGGGACTCTGCAGCTCCGTTCCTCAATGGCCAAGCAGAAGCTGGG
TTTATGAGGATCCACCGGATCTAGATAACTGATCATAATCAGCCATACCACATTTGTAGAGGTTTTACTT
GCTTTAAAAAACCTCCCACACCTCCCCCTGAACCTGAAACATAAAATGAATGCAATTGTTGTTGTTAACT
TGTTTATTGCAGCTTATAATGGTTACAAATAAAGCAATAGCATCACAAATTTCACAAATAAAGCATTTTT
TTCACTGCATTCTAGTTGTGGTTTGTCCAAACTCATCAATGTATCTTAACGCGTAAATTGTAAGCGTTAA
TATTTTGTTAAAATTCGCGTTAAATTTTTGTTAAATCAGCTCATTTTTTAACCAATAGGCCGAAATCGGC
AAAATCCCTTATAAATCAAAAGAATAGACCGAGATAGGGT
[37 nt withheld, positions 2762-2798]
AAAGAACGTGGACTCCAACGTCAAAGG
[49 nt withheld, positions 2826-2874]
T
[91 nt withheld, positions 2876-2966]
G
[124 nt withheld, positions 2968-3091]
CAGGTGGCACTTTTCGGGGAAATGTGCGCGGAACCCCTATTTGTTTATTTTTCTAAATACATTCAAATAT
GTATCCGCTCATGAGACAATAACCCTGATAAATGCTTCAATAATATTGAAAAAGGAAGAGTCCTGAGGCG
GAAAGAACCAGCTGTGGAATGTGTGTCAGTTAGGGTGTGGAAAGTCCCCAGGCTCCCCAGCAGGCAGAAG
TATGCAAAGCATGCATCTCAATTAGTCAGCAACCAGGTGTGGAAAGTCCCCAGGCTCCCCAGCAGGCAGA
AGTATGCAAAGCATGCATCTCAATTAGTCAGCAACCATAGTCCCGCCCCTAACTCCGCCCATCCCGCCCC
TAACTCCGCCCAGTTCCGCCCATTCTCCGCCCCATGGCTGACTAATTTTTTTTATTTATGCAGAGGCCGA
GGCCGCCTCGGCCTCTGAGCTATTCCAGAAGTAGTGAGGAGGCTTTTTTGGAGGCCTAGGCTTTTGCAAA
GATCGATCAAGAGACAGGATGAGGATCGTTTCGCATGATTGAACAAGATGGATTGCACGCAGGTTCTCCG
GCCGCTTGGGTGGAGAGGCTATTCGGCTATGACTGGGCACAACAGACAATCGGCTGCTCTGATGCCGCCG
TGTTCCGGCTGTCAGCGCAGGGGCGCCCGGTTCTTTTTGTCAAGACCGACCTGTCCGGTGCCCTGAATGA
ACTGCAAGACGAGGCAGCGCGGCTATCGTGGCTGGCCACGACGGGCGTTCCTTGCGCAGCTGTGCTCGAC
GTTGTCACTGAAGCGGGAAGGGACTGGCTGCTATTGGGCGAAGTGCCGGGGCAGGATCTCCTGTCATCTC
ACCTTGCTCCTGCCGAGAAAGTATCCATCATGGCTGATGCAATGCGGCGGCTGCATACGCTTGATCCGGC
TACCTGCCCATTCGACCACCAAGCGAAACATCGCATCGAGCGAGCACGTACTCGGATGGAAGCCGGTCTT
GTCGATCAGGATGATCTGGACGAAGAGCATCAGGGGCTCGCGCCAGCCGAACTGTTCGCCAGGCTCAAGG
CGAGCATGCCCGACGGCGAGGATCTCGTCGTGACCCATGGCGATGCCTGCTTGCCGAATATCATGGTGGA
AAATGGCCGCTTTTCTGGATTCATCGACTGTGGCCGGCTGGGTGTGGCGGACCGCTATCAGGACATAGCG
TTGGCTACCCGTGATATTGCTGAAGAGCTTGGCGGCGAATGGGCTGACCGCTTCCTCGTGCTTTACGGTA
TCGCCGCTCCCGATTCGCAGCGCATCGCCTTCTATCGCCTTCTTGACGAGTTCTTCTGAGCGGGACTCTG
GGGTTCGAAATGACCGACCAAGCGACGCCCAACCTGCCATCACGAGATTTCGATTCCACCGCCGCCTTCT
ATGAAAGGTTGGGCTTCGGAATCGTTTTCCGGGACGCCGGCTGGATGATCCTCCAGCGCGGGGATCTCAT
GCTGGAGTTCTTCGCCCACCCTAGGGGGAGGCTAACTGAAACACGGAAGGAGACAATACCGGAAGGAACC
CGCGCTATGACGGCAATAAAAAGACAGAATAAAACGCACGGTGTTGGGTCGTTTGTTCATAAACGCGGGG
TTCGGTCCCAGGGCTGGCACTCTGTCGATACCCCACCGAGACCCCATTGGGGCCAATACGCCCGCGTTTC
TTCCTTTTCCCCACCCCACCCCCCAAGTTCGGGTGAAGGCCCAGGGCTCGCAGCCAACGTCGGGGCGGCA
GGCCCTGCCATAGCCTCAGGTTACTCATATATACTTTAGATTGATTTAAAACTTCATTTTTAATTTAAAA
GGATCTAGGTGAAGATCCTTTTTGATAATCTCATGACCAAAATCCCTTAACGTGAGTTTTCGTTCCACTG
AGCGTCAGACCCCGTAGAAAAGATCAAAGGATCTTCTTGAGATCCTTTTTTTCTGCGCGTAATCTGCTGC
TTGCAAACAAAAAAACCACCGCTACCAGCGGTGGTTTGTTTGCCGGATCAAGAGCTACCAACTCTTTTTC
CGAAGGTAACTGGCTTCAGCAGAGCGCAGATACCAAATACTGTTCTTCTAGTGTAGCCGTAGTTAGGCCA
CCACTTCAAGAACTCTGTAGCACCGCCTACATACCTCGCTCTGCTAATCCTGTTACCAGTGGCTGCTGCC
AGTGGCGATAAGTCGTGTCTTACCGGGTTGGACTCAAGACGATAGTTACCGGATAAGGCGCAGCGGTCGG
GCTGAACGGGGGGTTCGTGCACACAGCCCAGCTTGGAGCGAACGACCTACACCGAACTGAGATACCTACA
GCGTGAGCTATGAGAAAGCGCCACGCTTCCCGAAGGGAGAAAGGCGGACAGGTATCCGGTAAGCGGCAGG
GTCGGAACAGGAGAGCGCACGAGGGAGCTTCCAGGGGGAAACGCCTGGTATCTTTATAGTCCTGTCGGGT
TTCGCCACCTCTGACTTGAGCGTCGATTTTTGTGATGCTCGTCAGGGGGGCGGAGCCTATGGAAAAACGC
CAGCAACGCGGCCTTTTTACGGTTCCTGGCCTTTTGCTGGCCTTTTGCTCACATGT
Features (pLannotate 1.2.2; 16 found; start..end, strand, type, name):
      1..46      +  rep_origin     RSF ori (fragment): Plasmids containing the RSF 1030 origin of replication can be propagated in E. coli cells that contain additional plasmids with compatible origins.
    114..417     +  enhancer       CMV enhancer: human cytomegalovirus immediate early enhancer
    418..621     +  promoter       CMV promoter: human cytomegalovirus (CMV) immediate early promoter
    666..1382    +  CDS            EGFP: EGFP is a basic (constitutively fluorescent) green fluorescent protein published in 1996, derived from Aequorea victoria. It is reported to be a rapidly-maturing weak dimer with moderate acid sensitivity.
   1383..1418    +  misc_feature   MCS (fragment): multiple cloning site
   1419..2375    +  CDS            SYTL4 (fragment) (sequence partly withheld): SYTL4_HUMAN - Experimental evidence at protein level: Swiss-Prot protein existence level 1. Modulates exocytosis of dense-core granules and secretion of hormones in the pancreas and the pituitary. Interacts with vesicles containing negatively charged phospholipids in a Ca(2+)-independent manner (By similarity). From Homo sapiens (Human).
   2401..2485    +  CDS            large T antigen (fragment): large T antigen from SV40 (simian virus 40)
   2508..2629    +  polyA_signal   SV40 poly(A) signal: SV40 polyadenylation signal
   2663..3091    -  rep_origin     f1 ori (sequence partly withheld): f1 bacteriophage origin of replication; arrow indicates direction of (+) strand synthesis
   3118..3222    +  promoter       AmpR promoter: bla
   3224..3581    +  promoter       SV40 promoter: SV40 enhancer and early promoter
   3616..4410    +  CDS            NeoR/KanR: aminoglycoside phosphotransferase from Tn5; aph(3')-II (or nptII); confers resistance to neomycin, kanamycin, and G418 (Geneticin®)
   4431..4583    +  CDS            ble (fragment): BLE_KLEPN - Experimental evidence at protein level: Swiss-Prot protein existence level 1. Binding protein with a strong affinity to the bleomycin family of antibiotics. Binds to CL990; an antimitotic-antibiotic compound. From Klebsiella pneumoniae.
   4642..4689    +  polyA_signal   HSV TK poly(A) signal: herpes simplex virus thymidine kinase polyadenylation signal (Cole and Stacy, 1985)
   4780..4796    -  polyA_signal   bGH poly(A) signal (fragment): bovine growth hormone polyadenylation signal
   5018..5606    +  rep_origin     ori: high-copy-number ColE1/pMB1/pBR322/pUC origin of replication
