[The description below was written by a language model from this plasmid's Addgene catalogue record and pLannotate feature annotations shown in this document.]
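Description:
pEGFP-C1 hSlp4-a C2AB is a mammalian expression plasmid built on the Clontech pEGFP-C1 backbone, with a total size of about 5.65 kb. It is propagated in E. coli as a high-copy plasmid from a ColE1/pUC-type origin and also carries an f1 phage origin. A single NeoR/KanR (Tn5 aminoglycoside phosphotransferase) gene serves both hosts. A bacterial bla-type promoter drives it for kanamycin selection in bacteria, and the adjacent SV40 enhancer/early promoter, with the HSV TK polyadenylation signal downstream, drives it in mammalian cells for G418 selection of stable transfectants. Several short annotated fragments (RSF ori, ble, large T antigen, bGH poly(A)) are most likely partial matches to backbone sequence rather than functional elements.

The expression cassette consists of the human cytomegalovirus immediate early enhancer and promoter, the EGFP coding sequence, a remnant of the multiple cloning site, the insert, and the SV40 polyadenylation signal. The insert is a roughly 0.95 kb fragment of human SYTL4 (synaptotagmin-like protein 4-a, also called granuphilin) that covers residues 353–671, which contain the tandem C2A and C2B domains. It was cloned between EcoRI and BamHI sites, both of which were retained, and was derived from a commercial cDNA clone. The product is therefore a truncated protein carrying EGFP at its N terminus and lacking the region of Slp4-a upstream of the C2 domains.

The associated study examined how synaptotagmin-like proteins control formation of a single apical membrane domain in epithelial cells. The plasmid is suited to live or fixed-cell imaging of where the isolated C2AB region localises, and to testing what these domains contribute to Slp4-a targeting and function, although the record does not state the specific experiments.
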