Addgene plasmid #40037: pEGFP-C1 hSlp4-a C2AB
Depositing lab: Fernando Martin-Belmonte. Depositing organization: Centro de Biologia Molecular Severo Ochoa. Publication: Synaptotagmin-like proteins control the formation of a single apical membrane domain in epithelial cells. Galvez-Santisteban M, Rodriguez-Fraticelli AE, Bryant DM, Vergarajauregui S, Yasuda T, Banon-Rodriguez I, Bernascone I, Datta A, Spivak N, Young K, Slim CL, Brakeman PR, Fukuda M, Mostov KE, Martin-Belmonte F. Nat Cell Biol. 2012 Jul 22. doi: 10.1038/ncb2541. PubMed 22820376.
Backbone
  Vector backbone: pEGFP-C1
  Backbone manufacturer: Clontech
  Backbone size w/o insert (bp): 4700
  Total vector size (bp): 5650
  Vector type: Mammalian Expression
  Selectable markers: Neomycin (select with G418)
Growth in bacteria
  Bacterial resistance: Kanamycin, 50 μg/mL
  Growth temperature: 37°C
  Growth strain: DH5alpha
  Copy number: High Copy
Gene/Insert
  Gene/Insert name: hSlp4-a C2AB (alt names: Synaptotagmin-like protein 4-a; Slp4-a C2AB; Granuphilin)
  Species: H. sapiens (human)
  Insert size (bp): 942
  Mutation: C2A and C2B domains (353-671)
  GenBank ID: NM_080737
  Entrez Gene: SYTL4 (a.k.a. SLP4)
  Promoter: CMV promoter
  Tag / fusion protein: EGFP (N terminal on backbone)
  Cloning method: Restriction Enzyme; 5′ cloning site EcorI (not destroyed); 3′ cloning site BamHI (not destroyed)
  Sequencing primers: 5′ CATGGTCCTGCTGGAGTTCG; 3′ GATGAGTTTGGACAAACCACAAC
Resource information
  A portion of this plasmid was derived from a plasmid made by: Open Biosystems cDNA clone
Terms and licenses: Academic/Nonprofit Terms; Industry Terms: Not Available to Industry
How to cite: pEGFP-C1 hSlp4-a C2AB was a gift from Fernando Martin-Belmonte (Addgene plasmid # 40037 ; http://n2t.net/addgene:40037 ; RRID:Addgene_40037)
