>Addgene plasmid #40037 | pEGFP-C1 hSlp4-a C2AB | addgene partial sequence | sequence record 54511 | EGFP-C 5'-CATGGTCCTGCTGGAGTTCGTG-3'
CCGGACTCAGATCTCGAGCTCAAGCTTCGAATTCTAAC
[390 nt withheld, positions 39-428]
ATCAGTGCTGAGTCCCCGACTGGCTTGCCATCACACAAAGGCGAGTTGGTGGTTTCATTGAAATACATCC
CAGCCTCCAAAACCCCTGTTGGAGGTGACCGGAAAAAGAGTAAAGGTGGGGAAGGGGGAGAGCTCCAGGT
GTGGATCAAAGAAGCCAAGAACTTGACGGCTGCCAAAGCAGGAGGGACTTCAGACAGCTTTGTCAAGGGA
TACCTCCTTCCCATGAGGAACAAGGCCAGTAAACGTAAAACTCCTGTGATGAAGAAGACCCTGAATCCTC
ACTACAACCATACATTTGTCTACAATGGTGTGAGGCTGGAAGATCTACAGCATATGTGCCTGGAACTGAC
TGTGTGGGACCGGGAGCCCCTGGCCAGCAATGACTTCCTGGGAGGG
